Addgene plasmid #157419: pD649-HAsp-AXL-COMP5AP-AviTag-9xHis
Purpose: Mammalian expression of cell-surface protein extracellular domain fused to COMP5AP-AviTag-9xHis. Protein is secreted from cells.
Depositing lab: Chris Garcia. Depositing organization: Stanford University. Publication: A Human IgSF Cell-Surface Interactome Reveals a Complex Network of Protein-Protein Interactions. Wojtowicz WM, Vielmetter J, Fernandes RA, Siepe DH, Eastman CL, Chisholm GB, Cox S, Klock H, Anderson PW, Rue SM, Miller JJ, Glaser SM, Bragstad ML, Vance J, Lam AW, Lesley SA, Zinn K, Garcia KC. Cell. 2020 Aug 20;182(4):1027-1043.e17. doi: 10.1016/j.cell.2020.07.025. PubMed 32822567.
Backbone
  Vector backbone: pD649
  Backbone size w/o insert (bp): 7153
  Vector type: Mammalian Expression
Growth in bacteria
  Bacterial resistance: Ampicillin, 100 μg/mL
  Growth temperature: 37°C
  Growth strain: DH5alpha
  Copy number: High Copy
Gene/Insert
  Gene/Insert name: AXL (alt name: UFO)
  Species: H. sapiens (human)
  Insert size (bp): 1278
  Entrez Gene: AXL (a.k.a. ARK, AXL3, JTK11, Tyro7, UFO)
  Promoter: CMV/SP6
  Tag / fusion protein: COMP5AP-AviTag-9xHis (C terminal on backbone)
  Cloning method: Restriction Enzyme; 5′ cloning site GCGGCCGC (not destroyed); 3′ cloning site GGCGCGCC (not destroyed)
  Sequencing primers: 5′ ATTTAGGTGACACTATAG; 3′ CGTCGCACTCCATCACGGTG
Resource information
  A portion of this plasmid was derived from a plasmid made by: synthesis by ThermoFisher
Terms and licenses: Academic/Nonprofit Terms; Industry Terms: Not Available to Industry
Depositor comments: Some plasmids in this collection may have an IS4-like element ISVsa5 family transposase upstream of the CMV promoter.
How to cite: pD649-HAsp-AXL-COMP5AP-AviTag-9xHis was a gift from Chris Garcia (Addgene plasmid # 157419 ; http://n2t.net/addgene:157419 ; RRID:Addgene_157419)
