[The description below was written by a language model from this plasmid's Addgene catalogue record and pLannotate feature annotations shown in this document.]
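Description:
pD649-HAsp-AXL-COMP5AP-AviTag-9xHis is a mammalian expression plasmid of about 8.4 kb built on the pD649 backbone. It is designed to secrete the extracellular domain of the human receptor tyrosine kinase AXL (also called UFO) as a multimerised enzyme-tagged fusion protein. In E. coli it is maintained at high copy from a ColE1/pUC-type origin and selected with ampicillin through the bla gene. The annotation also finds short kanamycin-resistance, lacZα, rrnB terminator and f1 origin fragments, which appear to be non-functional remnants of the vector's construction.

The expression cassette is driven by the CMV immediate-early enhancer and promoter, followed by a partial CMV intron A and an SP6 promoter, which could support in vitro transcription and also serves as a sequencing primer site. The open reading frame begins with a signal peptide. The plasmid name calls it HAsp, whereas the software annotates this region as a partial match to a mouse immunoglobulin heavy-chain signal sequence. The AXL ectodomain follows, cloned between preserved NotI and AscI sites. Downstream, in frame on the backbone, are a segment matching rat cartilage oligomeric matrix protein, whose coiled coil pentamerises the fusion, and human placental alkaline phosphatase as an enzymatic reporter. An AviTag for site-specific biotinylation and a polyhistidine tag for metal-affinity purification complete the fusion, and the cassette ends at a bGH polyadenylation signal. A separate SV40/EM7-driven puromycin resistance cassette with an SV40 poly(A) signal could allow selection of mammalian cells.

The high-avidity pentameric, phosphatase-bearing format suits detection of weak extracellular protein–protein interactions, consistent with the plasmid's origin in a human IgSF cell-surface interactome screen. The depositor notes that some plasmids in the collection may carry an IS4-like transposase insertion upstream of the CMV promoter, though none is annotated here.
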