Features (pLannotate 1.2.2; 24 found; start..end, strand, type, name):
    119..143     -  CDS            KanR (fragment): aminoglycoside phosphotransferase; aph(3')-Ia; confers resistance to kanamycin
    254..842     +  rep_origin     ori: high-copy-number ColE1/pMB1/pBR322/pUC origin of replication
   1067..1084    +  terminator     rrnB T2 terminator (fragment): transcription terminator T2 from the E. coli rrnB gene
   1109..1128    -  CDS            lacZα (fragment): LacZα fragment of β-galactosidase; lacZ fragment
   1584..1600    +  protein_bind   lac operator: The lac repressor binds to the lac operator to inhibit transcription in E. coli. This inhibition can be relieved by adding lactose or isopropyl-β-D-thiogalactopyranoside (IPTG). lac repressor encoded by lacI
   1843..2146    +  enhancer       CMV enhancer: human cytomegalovirus immediate early enhancer
   2147..2350    +  promoter       CMV promoter: human cytomegalovirus (CMV) immediate early promoter
   2486..2529    +  intron         CMV intron (fragment): modified intron A from human cytomegalovirus
   2581..2599    +  promoter       SP6 promoter: promoter for bacteriophage SP6 RNA polymerase
   2603..2640    +  CDS            IgH signal sequence (fragment): signal sequence from the mouse immunoglobulin heavy chain variable region
   2704..4026    +  CDS            AXL (fragment): UFO_HUMAN - Also known as UFO. Experimental evidence at protein level: Swiss-Prot protein existence level 1. (Microbial infection) Acts as a receptor for Ebolavirus, possibly through GAS6 binding to phosphatidyl-serine at the surface of virion envelope. From Homo sapiens (Human).
   4123..4302    +  CDS            Comp (fragment): COMP_RAT - Experimental evidence at protein level: Swiss-Prot protein existence level 1. May play a role in the structural integrity of cartilage via its interaction with other extracellular matrix proteins such as the collagens and fibronectin. Can mediate the interaction of chondrocytes with the cartilage extracellular matrix through interaction with cell surface integrin receptors. Could play a role in the pathogenesis of osteoarthritis. Potent suppressor of apoptosis in both primary chondrocytes and transformed cells. Suppresses apoptosis by blocking the activation of caspase-3 and by indu
   4290..5742    +  CDS            SEAP (fragment): secreted alkaline phosphatase from human placenta The natural enzyme has a C-terminal transmembrane sequence that is replaced by a GPI anchor.
   5767..5808    +  CDS            AviTag™ (fragment): peptide tag that allows for enzymatic biotinylation
   5812..5835    +  CDS            8xHis: 8xHis affinity tag
   5981..6092    +  polyA_signal   bGH poly(A) signal: bovine growth hormone polyadenylation signal
   6093..6201    +  rep_origin     f1 ori (fragment): f1 bacteriophage origin of replication; arrow indicates direction of (+) strand synthesis
   6215..6544    +  promoter       SV40 promoter: SV40 enhancer and early promoter
   6592..6639    +  promoter       EM7 promoter: synthetic bacterial promoter&nbsp
   6658..7257    +  CDS            PuroR (fragment): puromycin N-acetyltransferase; pac from Streptomyces; confers resistance to puromycin
   7267..7392    +  CDS            ble (fragment): BLE_KLEPN - Experimental evidence at protein level: Swiss-Prot protein existence level 1. Binding protein with a strong affinity to the bleomycin family of antibiotics. Binds to CL990; an antimitotic-antibiotic compound. From Klebsiella pneumoniae.
   7387..7508    +  polyA_signal   SV40 poly(A) signal: SV40 polyadenylation signal
   7561..8421    -  CDS            AmpR: β-lactamase; bla; confers resistance to ampicillin, carbenicillin, and related antibiotics
   8424..89      -  promoter       AmpR promoter (fragment) (across the origin): bla
>Addgene plasmid #157419 | pD649-HAsp-AXL-COMP5AP-AviTag-9xHis | depositor full sequence | sequence record 303947 | Full Sequence
TTTCAATATTATTGAAGCATTTATCAGGGTTATTGTCTCATGAGCGGATACATATTTGAATGTATTTAGA
AAAATAAACAAATAGGGGTCAGTGTTACAACCAATTAACCAATTCTGAACATTATCGCGAGCCCATTTAT
ACCTGAATATGGCTCATAACACCCCTTGCTCATGACCAAAATCCCTTAACGTGAGTTACGCGCGCGTCGT
TCCACTGAGCGTCAGACCCCGTAGAAAAGATCAAAGGATCTTCTTGAGATCCTTTTTTTCTGCGCGTAAT
CTGCTGCTTGCAAACAAAAAAACCACCGCTACCAGCGGTGGTTTGTTTGCCGGATCAAGAGCTACCAACT
CTTTTTCCGAAGGTAACTGGCTTCAGCAGAGCGCAGATACCAAATACTGTTCTTCTAGTGTAGCCGTAGT
TAGCCCACCACTTCAAGAACTCTGTAGCACCGCCTACATACCTCGCTCTGCTAATCCTGTTACCAGTGGC
TGCTGCCAGTGGCGATAAGTCGTGTCTTACCGGGTTGGACTCAAGACGATAGTTACCGGATAAGGCGCAG
CGGTCGGGCTGAACGGGGGGTTCGTGCACACAGCCCAGCTTGGAGCGAACGACCTACACCGAACTGAGAT
ACCTACAGCGTGAGCTATGAGAAAGCGCCACGCTTCCCGAAGGGAGAAAGGCGGACAGGTATCCGGTAAG
CGGCAGGGTCGGAACAGGAGAGCGCACGAGGGAGCTTCCAGGGGGAAACGCCTGGTATCTTTATAGTCCT
GTCGGGTTTCGCCACCTCTGACTTGAGCGTCGATTTTTGTGATGCTCGTCAGGGGGGCGGAGCCTATGGA
AAAACGCCAGCAACGCGGCCTTTTTACGGTTCCTGGCCTTTTGCTGGCCTTTTGCTCACATGTTCTTTCC
TGCGTTATCCCCTGATTCTGTGGATAACCGTATTACCGCCTTTGAGTGAGCTGATACCGCTCGCCGCAGC
CGAACGACCGAGCGCAGCGAGTCAGTGAGCGAGGAAGCGGAAGGCGAGAGTAGGGAACTGCCAGGCATCA
AACTAAGCAGAAGGCCCCTGACGGATGGCCTTTTTGCGTTTCTACAAACTCTTTCTGTGTTGTAAAACGA
CGGCCAGTCTTAAGCTCGGGCCCCCTGGGCGGTTCTGATAACGAGTAATCGTTAATCCGCAAATAACGTA
AAAACCCGCTTCGGCGGGTTTTTTTATGGGGGGAGTTTAGGGAAAGAGCATTTGTCAGAATATTTAAGGG
CGCCTGTCACTTTGCTTGATATATGAGAATTATTTAACCTTATAAATGAGAAAAAAGCAACGCACTTTAA
ATAAGATACGTTGCTTTTTCGATTGATGAACACCTATAATTAAACTATTCATCTATTATTTATGATTTTT
TGTATATACAATATTTCTAGTTTGTTAAAGAGAATTAAGAAAATAAATCTCGAAAATAATAAAGGGAAAA
TCAGTTTTTGATATCAAAATTATACATGTCAACGATAATACAAAATATAATACAAACTATAAGATGTTAT
CAGTATTTATTATCATTTAGAATAAATTTTGTGTCGCCCTTAATTGTGAGCGGATAACAATTACGAGCTT
CATGCACAGTGGCGTTGACTCAATATTGGCCATTAGCCATATTATTCATTGGTTATATAGCATAAATCAA
TATTGGCTATTGGCCATTGCATACGTTGTATCTATATCATAATATGTACATTTATATTGGCTCATGTCCA
ATATGACCGCCATGTTGGCATTGATTATTGACTAGTTATTAATAGTAATCAATTACGGGGTCATTAGTTC
ATAGCCCATATATGGAGTTCCGCGTTACATAACTTACGGTAAATGGCCCGCCTGGCTGACCGCCCAACGA
CCCCCGCCCATTGACGTCAATAATGACGTATGTTCCCATAGTAACGCCAATAGGGACTTTCCATTGACGT
CAATGGGTGGAGTATTTACGGTAAACTGCCCACTTGGCAGTACATCAAGTGTATCATATGCCAAGTACGC
CCCCTATTGACGTCAATGACGGTAAATGGCCCGCCTGGCATTATGCCCAGTACATGACCTTATGGGACTT
TCCTACTTGGCAGTACATCTACGTATTAGTCATCGCTATTACCATGGTGATGCGGTTTTGGCAGTACATC
AATGGGCGTGGATAGCGGTTTGACTCACGGGGATTTCCAAGTCTCCACCCCATTGACGTCAATGGGAGTT
TGTTTTGGCACCAAAATCAACGGGACTTTCCAAAATGTCGTAACAACTCCGCCCCATTGACGCAAATGGG
CGGTAGGCGTGTACGGTGGGAGGTCTATATAAGCAGAGCTCGTTTAGTGAACCGTCAGATCGCCTGGAGA
CGCCATCCACGCTGTTTTGACCTCCATAGAAGACACCGGGACCGATCCAGCCTCCGCGGCCGGGAACGGT
GCATTGGAACGCGGATTCCCCGTGCCAAGAGTGACGTAAGTACCGCCTATAGAGTCTATAGGCCCACCCC
CTTGGCTTCGTTAGAACGCGGCTACAATTAATACATAACCTTATGTATCATACACATACGATTTAGGTGA
CACTATAGAATAACATCCACTTTGCCTTTCTCTCCACAGGTGTCCACTCCCAGGTCCAACTGCACCTCGG
TTCTATCGAAAACGCGCCTGCTAGCGCCACCATGAAGACCATCATTGCCCTGAGCTACATCTTCTGCCTG
GTGTTCGCTGCGGCCGCCGCTCCTAGAGGAACACAGGCTGAGGAATCCCCATTCGTGGGCAACCCCGGCA
ATATCACAGGCGCCAGAGGACTGACAGGCACCCTGAGATGTCAACTGCAGGTTCAGGGCGAGCCTCCTGA
AGTGCACTGGCTGAGAGATGGCCAGATCCTGGAACTGGCCGACAGCACACAGACACAGGTGCCACTGGGA
GAAGATGAGCAGGACGACTGGATCGTGGTGTCCCAGCTGAGAATCACCAGCCTGCAGCTGAGCGATACCG
GCCAGTATCAGTGCCTGGTGTTTCTGGGCCACCAGACCTTCGTGTCTCAGCCTGGATATGTGGGCCTCGA
GGGCCTGCCTTACTTCCTGGAAGAACCCGAGGATAGAACCGTGGCCGCCAACACACCCTTCAACCTGTCT
TGTCAGGCCCAGGGACCTCCTGAGCCTGTTGATCTGCTGTGGCTGCAGGATGCTGTGCCTCTGGCTACAG
CTCCTGGACACGGACCTCAGAGAAGCCTGCATGTGCCTGGACTGAACAAGACCAGCAGCTTCAGCTGCGA
AGCCCACAATGCCAAGGGCGTGACCACAAGCAGAACCGCCACAATCACAGTGCTGCCCCAGCAGCCTAGA
AACCTGCACCTGGTTTCCAGACAGCCCACCGAGCTGGAAGTGGCTTGGACACCTGGCCTGAGCGGCATCT
ATCCTCTGACACACTGTACACTGCAGGCCGTGCTGAGCAACGATGGCATGGGAATTCAGGCCGGCGAGCC
TGATCCTCCTGAGGAACCACTGACTAGCCAGGCCTCTGTGCCTCCTCATCAGCTGAGACTGGGATCTCTG
CACCCTCACACACCCTACCACATCAGAGTGGCCTGCACAAGCTCTCAGGGCCCTAGCTCTTGGACCCACT
GGCTGCCTGTGGAAACACCTGAAGGCGTTCCACTGGGCCCTCCAGAGAATATCAGCGCCACCAGAAATGG
CTCCCAGGCCTTCGTGCATTGGCAAGAGCCTAGAGCACCTCTGCAGGGCACACTGCTGGGATACAGACTG
GCCTACCAGGGCCAAGATACCCCTGAGGTGCTGATGGACATCGGCCTGAGACAAGAAGTGACACTGGAAC
TGCAAGGCGACGGCAGCGTGTCCAATCTGACAGTGTGTGTGGCCGCCTATACAGCCGCTGGCGACGGACC
TTGGTCACTGCCTGTTCCTCTGGAAGCTTGGAGGCCTGGACAGGCACAGCCTGTGCATCAGCTGGTCAAA
GAGCCAAGCACACCCGCCTTTAGCTGGCCTTGGTGGGGCGCGCCGGAAGATCAAGTTGATCCAAGATTGA
TTGATGGCAAGGGCGGATCTCTGGAGGTGCTGTTCCAGGGACCAGGCGGAAGCGGCAATCCCGGCGGCGA
TCTGGCCCCCCAGATGCTGCGCGAGCTGCAGGAGACCAATGCCGCCCTGCAGGACGTGCGCGAGCTGCTG
CGCCACCGCGTGAAGGAGATCACCTTCCTGAAGAACACCGTGATGGAGTGCGACGCCTGCGGTATGCAGC
CCTCTAGAGGCTCCGGCTCCATCATCCCAGTTGAGGAGGAGAACCCGGACTTCTGGAACCGCGAGGCAGC
CGAGGCCCTGGGTGCCGCCAAGAAGCTGCAGCCTGCACAGACAGCCGCCAAGAACCTCATCATCTTCCTG
GGCGATGGGATGGGGGTGTCTACGGTGACAGCTGCCAGGATCCTAAAAGGGCAGAAGAAGGACAAACTGG
GGCCTGAGATACCCCTGGCCATGGACCGCTTCCCATATGTGGCTCTGTCCAAGACATACAATGTAGACAA
ACATGTGCCAGACAGTGGAGCCACAGCCACGGCCTACCTGTGCGGGGTCAAGGGCAACTTCCAGACCATT
GGCTTGAGTGCAGCCGCCCGCTTTAACCAGTGCAACACGACACGCGGCAACGAGGTCATCTCCGTGATGA
ATCGGGCCAAGAAAGCAGGGAAGTCAGTGGGAGTGGTAACCACCACACGAGTGCAGCACGCCTCGCCAGC
CGGCACCTACGCCCACACGGTGAACCGCAACTGGTACTCGGACGCCGACGTGCCTGCCTCGGCCCGCCAG
GAGGGGTGCCAGGACATCGCTACGCAGCTCATCTCCAACATGGACATTGACGTGATCCTAGGTGGAGGCC
GAAAGTACATGTTTCGCATGGGAACCCCAGACCCTGAGTACCCAGATGACTACAGCCAAGGTGGGACCAG
GCTGGACGGGAAGAATCTGGTGCAGGAATGGCTGGCGAAGCGCCAGGGTGCCCGGTATGTGTGGAACCGC
ACTGAGCTCATGCAGGCTTCCCTGGACCCGTCTGTGACCCATCTCATGGGTCTCTTTGAGCCTGGAGACA
TGAAATACGAGATCCACCGAGACTCCACACTGGACCCCTCCCTGATGGAGATGACAGAGGCTGCCCTGCG
CCTGCTGAGCAGGAACCCCCGCGGCTTCTTCCTCTTCGTGGAGGGTGGTCGCATCGACCATGGTCATCAT
GAAAGCAGGGCTTACCGGGCACTGACTGAGACGATCATGTTCGACGACGCCATTGAGAGGGCGGGCCAGC
TCACCAGCGAGGAGGACACGCTGAGCCTCGTCACTGCCGACCACTCCCACGTCTTCTCCTTCGGAGGCTA
CCCCCTGCGAGGGAGCTCCATCTTCGGGCTGGCCCCTGGCAAGGCCCGGGACAGGAAGGCCTACACGGTC
CTCCTATACGGAAACGGTCCAGGCTATGTGCTCAAGGACGGCGCCCGGCCGGATGTTACCGAGAGCGAGA
GCGGGAGCCCCGAGTATCGGCAGCAGTCAGCAGTGCCCCTGGACGAAGAGACCCACGCAGGCGAGGACGT
GGCGGTGTTCGCGCGCGGCCCGCAGGCGCACCTGGTTCACGGCGTGCAGGAGCAGACCTTCATAGCGCAC
GTCATGGCCTTCGCCGCCTGCCTGGAGCCCTACACCGCCTGCGACCTGGCGCCCCCCGCCGGCACCACCG
ACGCCGCGCACCCGGGTGGCGGAGGACTGAACGACATCTTCGAGGCTCAGAAAATCGAATGGCACGAACA
TCACCATCACCATCACCATCACCATTAAGGCCGGCCTGTAGTCACTGGCACAACGCGTTACCCGGTAAGC
CAATCGGGTATACACGGTCGTCATACTGCAGACAGGGTTCTTCTACTTTGCAAGATAGTCTTGAGTAGTA
AAATAAATAGATAGAGAAAATCAGCCTCGACTGTGCCTTCTAGTTGCCAGCCATCTGTTGTTTGCCCCTC
CCCCGTGCCTTCCTTGACCCTGGAAGGTGCCACTCCCACTGTCCTTTCCTAATAAAATGAGGAAATTGCA
TCACAACACTCAACCCTATCTCGGTCTATTCTTTTGATTTATAAGGGATTTTGCCGATTTCGGCCTATTG
GTTAAAAAATGAGCTGATTTAACAAAAATTTAACGCGAATTAATTCTGTGGAATGTGTGTCAGTTAGGGT
GTGGAAAGTCCCCAGGCTCCCCAGCAGGCAGAAGTATGCAAAGCATGCATCTCAATTAGTCAGCAACCAG
GTGTGGAAAGTCCCCAGGCTCCCCAGCAGGCAGAAGTATGCAAAGCATGCATCTCAATTAGTCAGCAACC
ATAGTCCCGCCCCTAACTCCGCCCATCCCGCCCCTAACTCCGCCCAGTTCCGCCCATTCTCCGCCCCATG
GCTGACTAATTTTTTTTATTTATGCAGAGGCCGAGGCCGCCTCTGCCTCTGAGCTATTCCAGAAGTAGTG
AGGAGGCTTTTTTGGAGGCCTAGGCTTTTGCAAAAAGCTCCCGGGAGCTTGTATATCCATTTTCGGATCT
GATCAGCACGTGTTGACAATTAATCATCGGCATAGTATATCGGCATAGTATAATACGACAAGGTGAGGAA
CTAAACCATGACCGAGTACAAGCCCACGGTGCGCCTCGCCACCCGCGACGACGTCCCCAGGGCCGTACGC
ACCCTCGCCGCCGCGTTCGCCGACTACCCCGCCACGCGCCACACCGTCGATCCGGACCGCCACATCGAGC
GGGTCACCGAGCTGCAAGAACTCTTCCTCACGCGCGTCGGGCTCGACATCGGCAAGGTGTGGGTCGCGGA
CGACGGCGCCGCGGTGGCGGTCTGGACCACGCCGGAGAGCGTCGAAGCGGGGGCGGTGTTCGCCGAGATC
GGCCCGCGCATGGCCGAGTTGAGCGGTTCCCGGCTGGCCGCGCAGCAACAGATGGAAGGCCTCCTGGCGC
CGCACCGGCCCAAGGAGCCCGCGTGGTTCCTGGCCACCGTCGGCGTCTCGCCCGACCACCAGGGCAAGGG
TCTGGGCAGCGCCGTCGTGCTCCCCGGAGTGGAGGCGGCCGAGCGCGCCGGGGTGCCCGCCTTCCTGGAG
ACATCCGCGCCCCGCAACCTCCCCTTCTACGAGCGGCTCGGCTTCACCGTCACCGCCGACGTCGAGGTGC
CCGAAGGACCGCGCACCTGGTGCATGACCCGCAAGCCCGGTGCCTGACACGTGCTACGAGATTTCGATTC
CACCGCCGCCTTCTATGAAAGGTTGGGCTTCGGAATCGTTTTCCGGGACGCCGGCTGGATGATCCTCCAG
CGCGGGGATCTCATGCTGGAGTTCTTCGCCCACCCCAACTTGTTTATTGCAGCTTATAATGGTTACAAAT
AAAGCAATAGCATCACAAATTTCACAAATAAAGCATTTTTTTCACTGCATTCTAGTTGTGGTTTGTCCAA
ACTCATCAATGTATCTTATCATGTCTGTATACCGTCGACCTCTAGCTAGAGCTTGGCGTAATCATGGTCA
TTACCAATGCTTAATCAGTGAGGCACCTATCTCAGCGATCTGTCTATTTCGTTCATCCATAGTTGCCTGA
CTCCCCGTCGTGTAGATAACTACGATACGGGAGGGCTTACCATCTGGCCCCAGCGCTGCGATGATACCGC
GAGAACCACGCTCACCGGCTCCGGATTTATCAGCAATAAACCAGCCAGCCGGAAGGGCCGAGCGCAGAAG
TGGTCCTGCAACTTTATCCGCCTCCATCCAGTCTATTAATTGTTGCCGGGAAGCTAGAGTAAGTAGTTCG
CCAGTTAATAGTTTGCGCAACGTTGTTGCCATCGCTACAGGCATCGTGGTGTCACGCTCGTCGTTTGGTA
TGGCTTCATTCAGCTCCGGTTCCCAACGATCAAGGCGAGTTACATGATCCCCCATGTTGTGCAAAAAAGC
GGTTAGCTCCTTCGGTCCTCCGATCGTTGTCAGAAGTAAGTTGGCCGCAGTGTTATCACTCATGGTTATG
GCAGCACTGCATAATTCTCTTACTGTCATGCCATCCGTAAGATGCTTTTCTGTGACTGGTGAGTACTCAA
CCAAGTCATTCTGAGAATAGTGTATGCGGCGACCGAGTTGCTCTTGCCCGGCGTCAATACGGGATAATAC
CGCGCCACATAGCAGAACTTTAAAAGTGCTCATCATTGGAAAACGTTCTTCGGGGCGAAAACTCTCAAGG
ATCTTACCGCTGTTGAGATCCAGTTCGATGTAACCCACTCGTGCACCCAACTGATCTTCAGCATCTTTTA
CTTTCACCAGCGTTTCTGGGTGAGCAAAAACAGGAAGGCAAAATGCCGCAAAAAAGGGAATAAGGGCGAC
ACGGAAATGTTGAATACTCATATTCTTCCTT
