>Addgene plasmid #157419 | pD649-HAsp-AXL-COMP5AP-AviTag-9xHis | depositor partial sequence | sequence record 303948 | insert (extracellular domain)
GCTCCTAGAGGAACACAGGCTGAGGAATCCCCATTCGTGGGCAACCCCGGCAATATCACAGGCGCCAGAG
GACTGACAGGCACCCTGAGATGTCAACTGCAGGTTCAGGGCGAGCCTCCTGAAGTGCACTGGCTGAGAGA
TGGCCAGATCCTGGAACTGGCCGACAGCACACAGACACAGGTGCCACTGGGAGAAGATGAGCAGGACGAC
TGGATCGTGGTGTCCCAGCTGAGAATCACCAGCCTGCAGCTGAGCGATACCGGCCAGTATCAGTGCCTGG
TGTTTCTGGGCCACCAGACCTTCGTGTCTCAGCCTGGATATGTGGGCCTCGAGGGCCTGCCTTACTTCCT
GGAAGAACCCGAGGATAGAACCGTGGCCGCCAACACACCCTTCAACCTGTCTTGTCAGGCCCAGGGACCT
CCTGAGCCTGTTGATCTGCTGTGGCTGCAGGATGCTGTGCCTCTGGCTACAGCTCCTGGACACGGACCTC
AGAGAAGCCTGCATGTGCCTGGACTGAACAAGACCAGCAGCTTCAGCTGCGAAGCCCACAATGCCAAGGG
CGTGACCACAAGCAGAACCGCCACAATCACAGTGCTGCCCCAGCAGCCTAGAAACCTGCACCTGGTTTCC
AGACAGCCCACCGAGCTGGAAGTGGCTTGGACACCTGGCCTGAGCGGCATCTATCCTCTGACACACTGTA
CACTGCAGGCCGTGCTGAGCAACGATGGCATGGGAATTCAGGCCGGCGAGCCTGATCCTCCTGAGGAACC
ACTGACTAGCCAGGCCTCTGTGCCTCCTCATCAGCTGAGACTGGGATCTCTGCACCCTCACACACCCTAC
CACATCAGAGTGGCCTGCACAAGCTCTCAGGGCCCTAGCTCTTGGACCCACTGGCTGCCTGTGGAAACAC
CTGAAGGCGTTCCACTGGGCCCTCCAGAGAATATCAGCGCCACCAGAAATGGCTCCCAGGCCTTCGTGCA
TTGGCAAGAGCCTAGAGCACCTCTGCAGGGCACACTGCTGGGATACAGACTGGCCTACCAGGGCCAAGAT
ACCCCTGAGGTGCTGATGGACATCGGCCTGAGACAAGAAGTGACACTGGAACTGCAAGGCGACGGCAGCG
TGTCCAATCTGACAGTGTGTGTGGCCGCCTATACAGCCGCTGGCGACGGACCTTGGTCACTGCCTGTTCC
TCTGGAAGCTTGGAGGCCTGGACAGGCACAGCCTGTGCATCAGCTGGTCAAAGAGCCAAGCACACCCGCC
TTTAGCTGGCCTTGGTGG
